>Addgene plasmid #98995 | pJB007 | addgene full sequence | sequence record 190310 | Addgene NGS Result
CTAAGAAACCATTATTATCATGACATTAACCTATAAAAATAGGCGTATCACGAGGCCCTTTCGTCTTCAC
CTCGAGAAATCATAAAAAATTTATTTGCTTTGTGAGCGGATAACAATTATAATAGATTCAATTGTGAGCG
GATAACAATTTCACACAGAATTCATTAAAGAGGAGAAATTAACTACTAGTATGGTGTCTAAGGGCGAAGA
GCTGATTAAGGAGAACATGCACATGAAGCTGTACATGGAGGGCACCGTGAACAACCACCACTTCAAGTGC
ACATCCGAGGGCGAAGGCAAGCCCTACGAGGGCACCCAGACCATGAGAATCAAGGTGGTCGAGGGCGGCC
CTCTCCCCTTCGCCTTCGACATCCTGGCTACCAGCTTCATGTACGGCAGCAGAACCTTCATCAACCACAC
CCAGGGCATCCCCGATTTCTTTAAGCAGTCCTTCCCTGAGGGCTTCACATGGGAGAGAGTCACCACATAC
GAAGACGGGGGCGTGCTGACCGCTACCCAGGACACCAGCCTCCAGGACGGCTGCCTCATCTACAACGTCA
AGATCAGAGGGGTGAACTTCCCATCCAACGGCCCTGTGATGCAGAAGAAAACACTCGGCTGGGAGGCCAA
CACCGAGATGCTGTACCCCGCTGACGGCGGCCTGGAAGGCAGAACCGACATGGCCCTGAAGCTCGTGGGC
GGGGGCCACCTGATCTGCAACTTCAAGACCACATACAGATCCAAGAAACCCGCTAAGAACCTCAAGATGC
CCGGCGTCTACTATGTGGACCACAGACTGGAAAGAATCAAGGAGGCCGACAAAGAGACCTACGTCGAGCA
GCACGAGGTGGCTGTGGCCAGATACTGCGACCTCCCTAGCAAACTGGGGCACAAACTTAATGGCATGGAC
GAGCTGTACAAGGGATCCGCTGGCTCCGCTGCTGGTTCTGGCGAATTCATGAAAGCAGCGGCGAAAACGC
AGAAACCAAAACGTCAGGAAGAACATGCCAACTTTATCAGTTGGCGTTTTGCGTTGTTATGCGGCTGTAT
TCTCCTGGCGCTGGCTTTTCTGCTCGGACGCGTAGCGTGGTTACAAGTTATCTCCCCGGATATGCTGGTG
AAAGAGGGCGACATGCGTTCTCTTCGCGTTCAGCAAGTTTCCACCTCCCGCGGCATGATTACTGACCGTT
CTGGTCGCCCGTTAGCGGTGAGCGTGCCGGTAAAAGCGATTTGGGCTGACCCGAAAGAAGTGCATGACGC
TGGCGGTATCAGCGTCGGTGACCGCTGGAAGGCGCTGGCTAACGCGCTCAATATTCCGCTGGATCAGCTT
TCAGCCCGCATTAACGCCAACCCGAAAGGGCGCTTTATTTATCTGGCGCGTCAGGTGAACCCTGACATGG
CGGACTACATCAAAAAACTGAAACTGCCGGGGATTCATCTGCGTGAAGAATCTCGCCGTTATTATCCATC
CGGCGAAGTGACTGCTCACCTCATTGGCTTTACTAACGTCGATAGTCAAGGGATTGAGGGCGTTGAGAAG
AGTTTCGATAAATGGCTTACCGGGCAGCCGGGTGAGCGCATTGTGCGTAAAGACCGCTATGGTCGCGTAA
TTGAAGATATTTCTTCTACTGACAGCCAGGCTGCGCACAACCTGGCGCTGAGTATTGATGAACGCCTGCA
GGCGCTGGTTTATCGCGAACTGAACAATGCGGTGGCCTTTAACAAGGCTGAATCTGGTAGCGCCGTGCTG
GTGGATGTCAACACCGGTGAAGTGCTGGCGATGGCTAACAGCCCGTCATACAACCCTAACAATCTGAGCG
GCACGCCGAAAGAGGCGATGCGTAACCGTACCATCACCGACGTGTTTGAACCTGGCTCAACGGTTAAACC
GATGGTGGTGATGACCGCGTTGCAACGTGGCGTGGTGCGGGAAAACTCGGTACTCAATACCATTCCTTAT
CGAATTAACGGCCACGAAATCAAAGACGTGGCACGCTACAGCGAATTAACCCTGACCGGGGTATTACAGA
AGTCGAGTAACGTCGGTGTTTCCAAGCTGGCGTTAGCGATGCCGTCCTCAGCGTTAGTAGATACTTACTC
ACGTTTTGGACTGGGAAAAGCGACCAATTTGGGGTTGGTCGGAGAACGCAGTGGCTTATATCCTCAAAAA
CAACGGTGGTCTGACATAGAGAGGGCCACCTTCTCTTTCGGCTACGGGCTAATGGTAACACCGTTACAGT
TAGCGCGAGTCTACGCAACTATCGGCAGCTACGGCATTTATCGCCCACTGTCGATTACCAAAGTTGACCC
CCCGGTTCCCGGTGAACGTGTCTTCCCGGAATCCATTGTCCGCACCGTGGTGCATATGATGGAAAGCGTG
GCGCTACCGGGCGGCGGCGGCGTGAAGGCGGCGATTAAAGGCTATCGTATCGCCATTAAAACCGGTACCG
CGAAAAAGGTCGGGCCGGACGGTCGCTACATCAATAAATATATTGCTTATACCGCAGGCGTTGCGCCTGC
GAGTCAGCCGCGCTTCGCGCTGGTTGTTGTTATCAACGATCCGCAGGCGGGTAAATACTACGGCGGCGCC
GTTTCCGCGCCGGTCTTTGGTGCCATCATGGGCGGCGTATTGCGTACCATGAACATCGAGCCGGATGCGC
TGACAACGGGCGATAAAAATGAATTTGTGATTAATCAAGGCGAGGGGACAGGTGGCAGATCGTAAGTCGA
CCTGCAGCCAAGCTTAATTAGCTGAGCTTGGACTCCTGTTGATAGATCCAGTAATGACCTCAGAACTCCA
TCTGGATTTGTTCAGAACGCTCGGTTGCCGCCGGGCGTTTTTTATTGGTGAGAATCCAAGCTAGGGGAAT
TCATCGTGACTGACTGACGATCTGCCTCGCGCGTTTCGGTGATGACGGTGAAAACCTCTGACACATGCAG
CTCCCGGAGACGGTCACAGCTTGTCTGTAAGCGGATGCCGGGAGCAGACAAGCCCGTCAGGGCGCGTCAG
CGGGTGTTGGCGGGTGTCGGGGCGCAGCCATGACCCGGTCACGTAGCGATAGCGGAGTGTATAATTCTTG
AAGACGAAAGGGCCTCGTGATACGCCTATTTTTATAGGTTAATGTCATGATAATAATGGTTTCTTAGGAT
CCGGGATGTCCGGCGGTGCTTTTGCCGTTACGCACCACCCCGTCAGTAGCTGAACAGGAGGGACAGCTGA
TAGAAACAGAAGCCACTGGAGCACCTCAAAAACACCATCATACACTAAATCAGTAAGTTGGCAGCATCAC
CCGACGCACTTTGCGCCGAATAAATACCTGTGACGGAAGATCACTTCGCAGAATAAATAAATCCTGGTGT
CCCTGTTGATACCGGGAAGCCCTGGGCCAACTTTTGGCGAAAATGAGACGTTGATCGGCACGTAAGAGGT
TCCAACTTTCACCATAATGAAATAAGATCACTACCGGGCGTATTTTTTGAGTTATCGAGATTTTCAGGAG
CTAAGGAAGCTAAAATGGAGAAAAAAATCACTGGATATACCACCGTTGATATATCCCAATGGCATCGTAA
AGAACATTTTGAGGCATTTCAGTCAGTTGCTCAATGTACCTATAACCAGACCGTTCAGCTGGATATTACG
GCCTTTTTAAAGACCGTAAAGAAAAATAAGCACAAGTTTTATCCGGCCTTTATTCACATTCTTGCCCGCC
TGATGAATGCTCATCCGGAATTCCGTATGGCAATGAAAGACGGTGAGCTGGTGATATGGGATAGTGTTCA
CCCTTGTTACACCGTTTTCCATGAGCAAACTGAAACGTTTTCATCGCTCTGGAGTGAATACCACGACGAT
TTCCGGCAGTTTCTACACATATATTCGCAAGATGTGGCGTGTTACGGTGAAAACCTGGCCTATTTCCCTA
AAGGGTTTATTGAGAATATGTTTTTCGTCTCAGCCAATCCCTGGGTGAGTTTCACCAGTTTTGATTTAAA
CGTGGCTAATATGGACAACTTCTTCGCCCCCGTTTTCACCATGGGCAAATATTATACGCAAGGCGACAAG
GTGCTGATGCCGCTGGCGATTCAGGTTCATCATGCCGTTTGTGATGGCTTCCATGTCGGCAGAATGCTTA
ATGAATTACAACAGTACTGCGATGAGTGGCAGGGCGGGGCGTAATTTTTTTAAGGCAGTTATTGGTGCCC
TTAAACGCCTGGTTGCTACGCCTGAATAAGTGATAATAAGCGGATGAATGGCAGAAATTCGAAAGCAAAT
TCGACCCGGTCGTCGGTTCAGGGCAGGGTCGTTAAATAGCCGCTTATGTCTATTGCTGGTTTACCGGTTT
ATTGACTACCGGAAGCAGTGTGACCGTGTGCTTCTCAAATGCCTGAGGCCAGTTTGCTCAGGCTCTCCCC
GTGGAGGTAATAATTGACGTTATGATCATTTATTCTGCCTCCCAGAGCCTGATAAAAACGGTTACCGGAT
CGAGTCAGGCAACTATGGATGAACGAAATAGACAGATCGCTTAGATAGGTGCCTCACTGATTAAGCATTG
GTAACTGTCAGACCAAGTTTACTCATATATACTTTAGATTGATTTAAAACTTCATTTTTAATTTAAAAGG
ATCTAGGTGAAGATCCTTTTTGATAATCTCATGACCAAAATCCCTTAACGTGAGTTTTCGTTCCACTGAG
CGTCAGACCCCGTAGAAAAGATCAAAGGATCTTCTTGAGATCCTTTTTTTCTGCGCGTAATCTGCTGCTT
GCAAACAAAAAAACCACCGCTACCAGCGGTGGTTTGTTTGCCGGATCAAGAGCTACCAACTCTTTTTCCG
AAGGTAACTGGCTTCAGCAGAGCGCAGATACCAAATACTGTCCTTCTAGTGTAGCCGTAGTTAGGCCACC
ACTTCAAGAACTCTGTAGCACCGCCTACATACCTCGCTCTGCTAATCCTGTTACCAGTGGCTGCTGCCAG
TGGCGATAAGTCGTGTCTTACCGGGTTGGACTCAAGACGATAGTTACCGGATAAGGCGCAGCGGTCGGAC
TGAACGGGGGGTTCGTGCACACAGCCCAGCTTGGAGCGAACGACCTACACCGAACTGAGATACCTACAGC
GTGAGCTATGAGAAAGCGCCACGCTTCCCGAAGGGAGAAAGGCGGACAGGTATCCGGTAAGCGGCAGGGT
CGGAACAGGAGAGCGCACGAGGGAGCTTCCAGGGGGAAACGCCTGGTATCTTTATAGTCCTGTCGGGTTT
CGCCACCTCTGACTTGAGCGTCGATTTTTGTGATGCTCGTCAGGGGGGCGGAGCCTATGGAAAAACGCCA
GCAACGCGGCCTTTTTACGGTTCCTGGCCTTTTGCTGGCCTTTTGCTCACATGTTCTTTCCTGCGTTATC
CCCTGATTCTGTGGATAACCGTATTACCGCCTTTGAGTGAGCTGATACCGCTCGCCGCAGCCGAACGACC
GAGCGCAGCGAGTCAGTGAGCGAGGAAGCGGAAGAGCGCCTGATGCGGTATTTTCTCCTTACGCATCTGT
GCGGTATTTCACACCGCATAAATTCCGACACCATCGAATGGCGCAAAACCTTTCGCGGTATGGCATGATA
GCGCCCGGAAGAGAGTCAATTCAGGGTGGTGAATGTGAAACCAGTAACGTTATACGATGTCGCAGAGTAT
GCCGGTGTCTCTTATCAGACCGTTTCCCGCGTGGTGAACCAGGCCAGCCACGTTTCTGCGAAAACGCGGG
AAAAAGTGGAAGCGGCGATGGCGGAGCTGAATTACATTCCCAACCGCGTGGCACAACAACTGGCGGGCAA
ACAGTCGTTGCTGATTGGCGTTGCCACCTCCAGTCTGGCCCTGCACGCGCCGTCGCAAATTGTCGCGGCG
ATTAAATCTCGCGCCGATCAACTGGGTGCCAGCGTGGTGGTGTCGATGGTAGAACGAAGCGGCGTCGAAG
CCTGTAAAGCGGCGGTGCACAATCTTCTCGCGCAACGCGTCAGTGGGCTGATCATTAACTATCCGCTGGA
TGACCAGGATGCCATTGCTGTGGAAGCTGCCTGCACTAATGTTCCGGCGTTATTTCTTGATGTCTCTGAC
CAGACACCCATCAACAGTATTATTTTCTCCCATGAAGACGGTACGCGACTGGGCGTGGAGCATCTGGTCG
CATTGGGTCACCAGCAAATCGCGCTGTTAGCGGGCCCATTAAGTTCTGTCTCGGCGCGTCTGCGTCTGGC
TGGCTGGCATAAATATCTCACTCGCAATCAAATTCAGCCGATAGCGGAACGGGAAGGCGACTGGAGTGCC
ATGTCCGGTTTTCAACAAACCATGCAAATGCTGAATGAGGGCATCGTTCCCACTGCGATGCTGGTTGCCA
ACGATCAGATGGCGCTGGGCGCAATGCGCGCCATTACCGAGTCCGGGCTGCGCGTTGGTGCGGATATCTC
GGTAGTGGGATACGACGATACCGAAGACAGCTCATGTTATATCCCGCCGTTAACCACCATCAAACAGGAT
TTTCGCCTGCTGGGGCAAACCAGCGTGGACCGCTTGCTGCAACTCTCTCAGGGCCAGGCGGTGAAGGGCA
ATCAGCTGTTGCCCGTCTCACTGGTGAAAAGAAAAACCACCCTGGCGCCCAATACGCAAACCGCCTCTCC
CCGCGCGTTGGCCGATTCATTAATGCAGCTGGCACGACAGGTTTCCCGACTGGAAAGCGGGCAGTGAGCG
CAACGCAACTAATGTAAGTTAGCTCACTCATTAGGCACCCCAGGCTTTACACTTTATGCTTCCGGCTCGT
ATGTTGTGTGGAATTGTGAGCGGATAACAATTTCACACAGGAAACAGCTATGACCATGATTACGGATTCA
CTGGCCGTCGTTTTACAACGTCGTGACTGGGAAAACCCTGGCGTTACCCAACTTAATCGCCTTGCAGCAC
ATCCCCCTTTCGCCAGCTGGCGTAATAGCGAAGAGGCCCGCACCGATCGCCCTTCCCAACAGTTGC
Features (pLannotate 1.2.2; 19 found; start..end, strand, type, name):
     80..124     +  promoter       T5 promoter: bacteriophage T5 promoter for E. coli RNA polymerase, with embedded lac operator
    132..148     +  protein_bind   lac operator: The lac repressor binds to the lac operator to inhibit transcription in E. coli. This inhibition can be relieved by adding lactose or isopropyl-β-D-thiogalactopyranoside (IPTG). lac repressor encoded by lacI
    191..922     +  CDS            TagRFP-T: TagRFP-T is a basic (constitutively fluorescent) red fluorescent protein published in 2008, derived from Entacmaea quadricolor. It has low acid sensitivity.
    959..2722    +  CDS            ftsI: FTSI_ECOLI - Also known as pbpB. Experimental evidence at protein level: Swiss-Prot protein existence level 1. Essential cell division protein that catalyzes cross-linking of the peptidoglycan cell wall at the division septum (PubMed:1103132, PubMed:6450748, PubMed:9614966, PubMed:3531167, PubMed:7030331). Required for localization of FtsN (PubMed:9282742). From Escherichia coli (strain K12).
   2761..2855    +  terminator     lambda t0 terminator: transcription terminator from phage lambda
   2892..2931    +  CDS            rop (fragment): Rop protein, which maintains plasmids at low copy number; rop
   3033..3073    +  misc_feature   bom (fragment): basis of mobility region from pBR322
   3155..3291    -  mobile_element IS1 (fragment): prokaryotic transposable element IS1
   3412..3514    +  promoter       cat promoter: promoter of the E. coli cat gene encoding chloramphenicol acetyltransferase
   3515..4171    +  CDS            cat: CAT_ECOLX - Experimental evidence at protein level: Swiss-Prot protein existence level 1. This enzyme is an effector of chloramphenicol resistance in bacteria. From Escherichia coli. This protein is used as a marker in many commonly used cloning vectors, such as pACYC184.
   4482..4553    +  CDS            bla(M) (fragment): β-lactamase lacking the signal sequence; bla(M); allows cytosolic expression of β-lactamase
   4725..5313    +  rep_origin     ori: high-copy-number ColE1/pMB1/pBR322/pUC origin of replication
   5499..5550    -  misc_feature   bom (fragment): basis of mobility region from pBR322
   5557..5634    +  promoter       lacI promoter: lacI
   5635..6717    +  CDS            lacI: lac repressor; lacI; The lac repressor binds to the lac operator to inhibit transcription in E. coli. This inhibition can be relieved by adding lactose or isopropyl-β-D-thiogalactopyranoside (IPTG).
   6730..6751    +  protein_bind   CAP binding site: CAP binding activates transcription in the presence of cAMP. E. coli catabolite activator protein
   6766..6796    +  promoter       lac promoter: promoter for the E. coli lac operon
   6804..6820    +  protein_bind   lac operator: The lac repressor binds to the lac operator to inhibit transcription in E. coli. This inhibition can be relieved by adding lactose or isopropyl-β-D-thiogalactopyranoside (IPTG). lac repressor encoded by lacI
   6840..6996    +  CDS            lacZα (fragment): LacZα fragment of β-galactosidase; lacZ fragment
