[The description below was written by a language model from this plasmid's Addgene catalogue record and pLannotate feature annotations shown in this document.]
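Description:
pJB007 is a bacterial expression plasmid of about 7 kb, built on the pCA24N backbone, for producing a red-fluorescent fusion of the E. coli cell division protein FtsI in E. coli. It replicates from a high-copy ColE1/pMB1-type origin and is selected with chloramphenicol through a cat gene driven by its own promoter. The feature table also picks up short remnants of rop, bom, IS1, β-lactamase and lacZα. These are fragments carried over from the vector's ancestry rather than functional elements.

The expression cassette is driven by the bacteriophage T5 promoter, which has an embedded lac operator and is followed by a second lac operator (the T5-lac arrangement). The plasmid carries its own lacI gene with its promoter, so the repressor is supplied in cis and transcription can be induced with IPTG. Downstream lies the TagRFP-T coding sequence, a constitutively fluorescent red protein derived from Entacmaea quadricolor. After a short intervening stretch, presumably a linker, comes the 1,764 bp ftsI (pbpB) open reading frame, so the tag sits at the N terminus of FtsI. The lambda t0 terminator closes the unit. According to the record, the N-terminal 6xHis tag of the parental vector was replaced with a new SpeI site, a change noted as reducing expression.

FtsI is the essential septal transpeptidase that cross-links peptidoglycan at the division site. The fusion is intended for fluorescence imaging of FtsI in live E. coli, and the associated work concerns how FtsZ treadmilling organizes septal cell wall synthesis.
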