Addgene plasmid #98995: pJB007
Purpose: Express FtsI tagged with tagRFP-t in E coli
Depositing lab: Jie Xiao. Depositing organization: Johns Hopkins University and School of Medicine. Publication: GTPase activity-coupled treadmilling of the bacterial tubulin FtsZ organizes septal cell wall synthesis. Yang X, Lyu Z, Miguel A, McQuillen R, Huang KC, Xiao J. Science. 2017 Feb 17;355(6326):744-747. doi: 10.1126/science.aak9995. PubMed 28209899.
Backbone
  Vector backbone: pCA24N
  Backbone manufacturer: NBRP-E.coli at NIG
  Modifications to backbone: replaced N-terminal 6xHis with novel SpeI site, results in 6bp reduced expression
  Vector type: Bacterial Expression
Growth in bacteria
  Bacterial resistance: Chloramphenicol, 25 μg/mL
  Growth temperature: 37°C
  Growth strain: DH5alpha
  Growth instructions: For fluorescence studies, grow at RT or 30C.
  Copy number: High Copy
Gene/Insert
  Gene/Insert name: FtsI
  Species: E. coli
  Insert size (bp): 1764
  Promoter: T5-lac
  Tag / fusion protein: TagRFP-T (N terminal on insert)
  Cloning method: Ligation Independent Cloning
  Sequencing primers: 5′ ctttcgtcttcacctcgagaaatc; 3′ gctaattaagcttggctgcaggt
Terms and licenses: Academic/Nonprofit Terms; Industry Terms: Not Available to Industry
How to cite: pJB007 was a gift from Jie Xiao (Addgene plasmid # 98995 ; http://n2t.net/addgene:98995 ; RRID:Addgene_98995)
